Addgene plasmid #49065: pcDNA3.1 Flag YFP hNKCC1 HA-ECL4 (NT935)
Purpose: Expresses human NKCC1 mutant with HA tag inserted into extracellular loop #4 and N-terminal 3xFLAG-YFP tag in mammalian cells. cDNA is synthetic, containing convenient restriction sites.
Depositing lab: Biff Forbush. Depositing organization: Yale University. Publication: Functional Expression of Human NKCC1 from a Synthetic Cassette-Based cDNA: Introduction of Extracellular Epitope Tags and Removal of Cysteines. Somasekharan S, Monette MY, Forbush B. PLoS One. 2013 Dec 5;8(12):e82060. doi: 10.1371/journal.pone.0082060. PubMed 24339991.
Backbone
  Vector backbone: pcDNA3.1 neo
  Backbone manufacturer: Life Technologies
  Backbone size w/o insert (bp): 5316
  Vector type: Mammalian Expression
  Selectable markers: Neomycin (select with G418)
Growth in bacteria
  Bacterial resistance: Ampicillin, 100 μg/mL
  Growth temperature: 37°C
  Growth strain: DH5alpha
  Copy number: High Copy
Gene/Insert
  Gene/Insert name: human NKCC1 (synthetic) (alt names: Slc12A2 (synthetic); Na-K-Cl cotransporter)
  Species: H. sapiens (human), Synthetic
  Insert size (bp): 4536
  Mutation: 2xHA epitope in ECL4 inserted at aa574 in hNKCC1 in NT17
  Entrez Gene: SLC12A2 (a.k.a. BSC, BSC-2, BSC2, CCC1, KILQS, NKCC1, PPP1R141)
  Promoter: CMV
  Tag / fusion protein: 3x Flag (N terminal on insert); mVenus (N terminal on insert)
  Cloning method: Restriction Enzyme; 5′ cloning site NheI (not destroyed); 3′ cloning site PmeI (not destroyed)
  Sequencing primers: 5′ CMV-F; 3′ BGH-rev
Terms and licenses: Academic/Nonprofit Terms; Industry Terms: Not Available to Industry
Depositor comments: Plasmid constructed from pcDNA3.1 Flag YFP hNKCC1 WT (NT17). See Addgene plasmid# 49085 (http://www.addgene.org/49085/) for plasmid map of wild-type construct.
How to cite: pcDNA3.1 Flag YFP hNKCC1 HA-ECL4 (NT935) was a gift from Biff Forbush (Addgene plasmid # 49065 ; http://n2t.net/addgene:49065 ; RRID:Addgene_49065)
