[The description below was written by a language model from this plasmid's Addgene catalogue record and pLannotate feature annotations shown in this document.]
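Description:
pcDNA3.1 Flag YFP hNKCC1 HA-ECL4 (NT935) is a mammalian expression plasmid of about 9.9 kb built on the pcDNA3.1 neo backbone. It is propagated in E. coli through a high-copy ColE1/pUC-type origin with ampicillin selection (AmpR under its own bla promoter), and also carries an f1 origin. For selection in mammalian cells, an SV40 early promoter drives a neomycin phosphotransferase gene terminated by an SV40 polyadenylation signal, allowing G418 selection of stable transfectants.

The payload is a single fusion open reading frame transcribed from the CMV immediate-early enhancer/promoter and terminated by the bovine growth hormone poly(A) signal; a T7 promoter lies just upstream of the coding region. The fusion begins with a 3xFLAG epitope, followed by a yellow fluorescent protein and then human NKCC1 (SLC12A2), the Na-K-Cl cotransporter involved in ionic balance and cell volume regulation. The catalogue lists the fluorescent tag as YFP/mVenus, whereas the automated annotation matched it to mCitrine, a closely related Aequorea-derived yellow variant, so the exact variant is not settled by the record. The NKCC1 cDNA is synthetic, designed as a cassette with convenient restriction sites, and the insert sits between retained NheI and PmeI sites. Relative to its wild-type parent construct (NT17), this version has a 2xHA epitope inserted at residue 574 in extracellular loop 4; the feature table does not annotate this tag separately. A few other small hits (HIV-1 LTR, ble, lacI and bom fragments) appear to be short backbone matches rather than functional elements.

The construct serves to express tagged human NKCC1 in mammalian cells. The N-terminal FLAG and fluorescent tags allow detection and visualisation, and the extracellular HA epitope provides a handle that should be accessible from outside the cell.
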