Features (pLannotate 1.2.2; 22 found; start..end, strand, type, name):
     31..96      +  CDS            3xFLAG: three tandem FLAG® epitope tags, followed by an enterokinase cleavage site
    109..822     +  CDS            mCitrine: mCitrine is a basic (constitutively fluorescent) yellow fluorescent protein published in 2001, derived from Aequorea victoria.
    829..4521    +  CDS            SLC12A2: S12A2_HUMAN - Also known as NKCC1. Experimental evidence at protein level: Swiss-Prot protein existence level 1. Cation-chloride cotransporter which mediates the electroneutral transport of chloride, potassium and/or sodium ions across the membrane. Plays a vital role in the regulation of ionic balance and cell volume. From Homo sapiens (Human).
   4558..4782    +  polyA_signal   bGH poly(A) signal: bovine growth hormone polyadenylation signal
   4786..4807    +  promoter       SV40 promoter (fragment): SV40 enhancer and early promoter
   4828..5256    +  rep_origin     f1 ori (sequence partly withheld): f1 bacteriophage origin of replication; arrow indicates direction of (+) strand synthesis
   5270..5599    +  promoter       SV40 promoter: SV40 enhancer and early promoter
   5666..6457    +  CDS            neo: KKA2_KLEPN - Also known as kan, nptII. Experimental evidence at protein level: Swiss-Prot protein existence level 1. Resistance to kanamycin, neomycin, paromomycin, ribostamycin, butirosin and gentamicin B. From Klebsiella pneumoniae.
   6481..6639    +  CDS            ble (fragment): BLE_KLEPN - Experimental evidence at protein level: Swiss-Prot protein existence level 1. Binding protein with a strong affinity to the bleomycin family of antibiotics. Binds to CL990; an antimitotic-antibiotic compound. From Klebsiella pneumoniae.
   6634..6755    +  polyA_signal   SV40 poly(A) signal: SV40 polyadenylation signal
   6828..6844    -  protein_bind   lac operator: The lac repressor binds to the lac operator to inhibit transcription in E. coli. This inhibition can be relieved by adding lactose or isopropyl-β-D-thiogalactopyranoside (IPTG). lac repressor encoded by lacI
   6852..6882    -  promoter       lac promoter: promoter for the E. coli lac operon
   6897..6918    -  protein_bind   CAP binding site: CAP binding activates transcription in the presence of cAMP. E. coli catabolite activator protein
   6931..7023    -  CDS            lacI (fragment): lac repressor; lacI; The lac repressor binds to the lac operator to inhibit transcription in E. coli. This inhibition can be relieved by adding lactose or isopropyl-β-D-thiogalactopyranoside (IPTG).
   7206..7791    -  rep_origin     ori: high-copy-number ColE1/pMB1/pBR322/pUC origin of replication
   7962..8822    -  CDS            AmpR: β-lactamase; bla; confers resistance to ampicillin, carbenicillin, and related antibiotics
   8823..8927    -  promoter       AmpR promoter: bla
   8986..9038    -  misc_feature   bom (fragment): basis of mobility region from pBR322
   9193..9572    +  enhancer       CMV enhancer: human cytomegalovirus immediate early enhancer
   9573..9776    +  promoter       CMV promoter: human cytomegalovirus (CMV) immediate early promoter
   9772..9805    +  LTR            5' LTR (truncated) (fragment): truncated 5' long terminal repeat (LTR) from HIV-1
   9821..9839    +  promoter       T7 promoter: promoter for bacteriophage T7 RNA polymerase
>Addgene plasmid #49065 | pcDNA3.1 Flag YFP hNKCC1 HA-ECL4 (NT935) | depositor full sequence | sequence record 72190 | NT935
GCTAGCCCGGGCACGGCCGCCACCATGGGAGACTACAAAGACCATGACGGTGATTATAAAGATCACGACA
TCGACTACAAGGATGACGATGACAAGGGTGACCCTACCGTCAGCAAGGGCGAGGAGCTGTTCACCGGGGT
GGTGCCCATCCTGGTCGAGCTGGACGGCGACGTAAACGGCCACAAGTTCAGCGTGTCCGGCGAGGGCGAG
GGCGATGCCACCTACGGCAAGCTGACCCTGAAGTTCATCTGCACCACCGGCAAGCTGCCCGTGCCCTGGC
CCACCCTCGTGACCACCTTCGGCTACGGCCTGATGTGCTTCGCCCGCTACCCCGACCACATGAAGCAGCA
CGACTTCTTCAAGTCCGCCATGCCCGAAGGCTACGTCCAGGAGCGCACCATCTTCTTCAAGGACGACGGC
AACTACAAGACCCGCGCCGAGGTGAAGTTCGAGGGCGACACCCTGGTGAACCGCATCGAGCTGAAGGGCA
TCGACTTCAAGGAGGACGGCAACATCCTAGGGCACAAGCTGGAGTACAACTACAACAGCCACAACGTTTA
TATCATGGCCGACAAGCAGAAGAACGGCATCAAGGTGAACTTCAAGATCCGCCACAACATCGAGGACGGC
AGCGTGCAGCTCGCCGACCACTACCAGCAGAACACCCCCATCGGCGACGGCCCCGTGCTGCTGCCCGACA
ACCACTACCTGAGCTACCAGTCCAAACTGAGCAAAGACCCCAACGAGAAGCGCGATCACATGGTCCTGCT
GGAGTTCGTGACCGCCGCCGGGATCACTCTCGGCATGGACGAGCTCTACAAGGGTGACCTGGAGCCGAGG
CCCACGGCTCCTAGCTCCGGCGCGCCAGGCCTCGCCGGAGTCGGCGAAACGCCGAGCGCCGCTGCGCTGG
CCGCAGCCAGGGTGGAACTGCCCGGAACCGCTGTGCCCTCGGTGCCGGAGGATGCTGCGCCCGCGAGCCG
GGACGGGGGCGGGGTCCGCGATGAGGGACCAGCCGCCGCCGGTGACGGCCTGGGCAGACCCTTGGGGCCT
ACCCCGAGCCAGAGCCGTTTCCAGGTGGACCTCGTTTCCGAGAACGCAGGGCGGGCTGCTGCTGCGGCGG
CGGCGGCTGCTGCGGCCGCCGCCGCTGCTGGTGCCGGGGCGGGGGCCAAGCAGACTCCTGCCGACGGGGA
AGCCAGCGGCGAGAGCGAGCCAGCTAAAGGCAGCGAGGAAGCCAAAGGCCGCTTCCGCGTTAACTTCGTA
GATCCTGCTGCCAGCTCGTCCGCAGAAGATAGCCTGTCAGATGCCGCCGGGGTCGGAGTCGATGGACCCA
ACGTGAGCTTCCAGAACGGCGGGGACACGGTACTGAGCGAGGGCAGCAGCCTCCATTCCGGTGGCGGCGG
CGGCTCCGGCCACCACCAGCACTACTATTATGATACCCACACCAACACCTACTATCTGCGCACCTTCGGC
CACAACACAATGGACGCGGTACCCAGGATCGACCACTACCGGCACACAGCCGCGCAGCTCGGCGAGAAGC
TGCTCCGGCCTAGCCTGGCCGAGCTGCATGACGAGCTGGAAAAGGAACCTTTTGAGGATGGCTTTGCAAA
TGGGGAAGAAAGCACTCCAACACGTGATGCTGTGGTCACGTACACGGCCGAAAGTAAAGGAGTCGTGAAG
TTTGGCTGGATCAAGGGTGTACTAGTACGTTGTATGTTAAACATTTGGGGTGTGATGCTTTTCATTCGTC
TCTCATGGATTGTGGGACAAGCTGGAATTGGTCTATCAGTCCTTGTAATAATGATGGCTACTGTTGTGAC
AACTATCACAGGATTGTCCACTAGCGCCATCGCAACTAATGGATTTGTAAGGGGAGGCGGCGCATATTAT
TTAATATCTAGAAGTCTAGGGCCTGAATTTGGTGGTGCCATTGGTCTAATCTTCGCCTTTGCCAACGCTG
TTGCTGTTGCTATGTATGTGGTTGGATTTGCAGAAACCGTGGTGGAGTTGCTGAAAGAACATTCCATTCT
TATGATAGATGAAATCAATGACATCCGGATTATTGGAGCCATTACAGTCGTGATTCTTTTAGGTATCTCA
GTAGCCGGTATGGAGTGGGAAGCAAAAGCTCAGATTGTTCTTTTGGTGATCCTACTTCTTGCTATTGGTG
ATTTCGTCATAGGAACATTTATCCCACTCGAGAGCAAGAAGCCAAAAGGGTTTTTTGGCTATAAATCTGA
AATCTTTAATGAGAACTTTGGCCCCGATTTTCGAGAAGAAGAAACTTTCTTTTCTGTATTTGCCATCTTT
TTTCCTGCTGCAACTGGAATTCTGGCTGGCGCAAATATCTCAGGTGATCTTGCAGATCCTCAGTCAGCCA
TACCCAAAGGAACACTCCTAGCCATTTTAATTACTACATTGGTTTATGTAGGAATTGCCGTGTCTGTAGG
TTCTTGTGTCGTACGCGATGCCACTGGTAATGTTAATGACACTATCGTAACAGAGCTAACAAACTGTACT
AGCGCAGCCTGCAAATTAAACTTTGATTACCCTTACGATGTCCCTGACTACGCCGGCTACCCATACGACG
TGCCAGACTACGCTTTTTCATCTTGTGAATCCAGTCCTTGTAGCTACGGCCTAATGAACAACTTTCAGGT
AATGAGTATGGTGTCAGGATTTACACCACTAATTTCCGCGGGCATATTCTCTGCCACTCTTTCTAGCGCA
TTAGCATCCCTAGTGAGTGCTCCCAAGATATTTCAGGCCCTATGTAAAGACAACATCTACCCCGCTTTCC
AGATGTTTGCTAAAGGTTATGGGAAAAATAATGAGCCATTACGTGGCTACATCTTAACATTCTTAATTGC
ACTTGGATTCATCTTAATTGCCGAACTGAATGTTATTGCACCAATTATCTCAAACTTCTTCCTTGCCAGC
TATGCCCTCATCAATTTTTCAGTATTCCATGCTTCACTGGCAAAAAGCCCAGGATGGCGACCGGCATTTA
AATACTACAATATGTGGATCTCACTTCTTGGAGCAATTCTTTGTTGCATAGTAATGTTCGTCATTAACTG
GTGGGCTGCTTTGCTAACCTACGTGATAGTCCTTGGGCTGTATATTTATGTTACCTACAAAAAACCCGAT
GTGAATTGGGGATCCTCTACACAAGCCCTGACTTACCTCAATGCCCTGCAACATAGTATTAGGCTTTCTG
GCGTGGAGGACCATGTGAAAAACTTTAGGCCACAGTGTCTTGTTATGACAGGAGCGCCAAACTCACGGCC
GGCCTTACTTCATCTTGTTCACGATTTCACAAAAAATGTTGGTTTGATGATCTGTGGACACGTACACATG
GGACCACGCAGACAAGCCATGAAAGAAATGTCCATCGACCAAGCCAAATATCAGCGCTGGCTTATTAAGA
ACAAAATGAAGGCTTTTTATGCACCAGTACATGCAGATGACCTCAGAGAAGGGGCCCAATACTTGATGCA
GGCTGCTGGCCTGGGCCGTATGAAGCCAAACACACTAGTCCTTGGATTTAAGAAAGATTGGTTGCAAGCA
GATATGAGGGATGTGGATATGTACATAAACTTATTTCACGATGCTTTTGACATACAATATGGCGTAGTGG
TTATTCGCCTAAAAGAAGGTCTGGATATTAGTCACCTGCAGGGACAAGAAGAATTATTGTCATCACAAGA
GAAATCTCCTGGCACCAAGGATGTCGTAGTAAGTGTGGAATATAGTAAAAAGTCCGATTTAGATACTTCG
AAACCCCTCAGTGAAAAACCAATTACCCATAAAGTCGAGGAAGAAGATGGCAAGACTGCAACTCAACCAC
TGTTGAAAAAAGAATCCAAAGGCCCTATTGTGCCTTTGAATGTAGCTGACCAAAAGCTTCTTGAAGCTAG
TACACAGTTTCAGAAAAAACAAGGAAAGAATACTATTGATGTCTGGTGGCTTTTTGATGACGGAGGTCTG
ACCTTATTGATACCTTACCTTCTGACGACCAAGAAAAAATGGAAAGACTGTAAGATCAGAGTATTCATTG
GTGGAAAGATAAACAGAATAGACCATGACCGGAGAGCGATGGCTACTTTACTGAGCAAGTTCAGAATCGA
TTTTTCTGACATCATGGTTCTAGGAGACATCAATACCAAACCAAAGAAAGAAAACATTATAGCTTTCGAG
GAAATCATTGAGCCATACAGACTTCACGAAGATGATAAAGAGCAAGATATCGCAGATAAAATGAAAGAAG
ATGAACCCTGGCGAATAACAGATAATGAATTGGAGCTGTATAAGACCAAGACATACCGGCAGATCAGGTT
AAATGAGTTATTAAAGGAACATTCAAGCACAGCTAACATTATTGTGATGAGTTTACCGGTCGCACGAAAG
GGTGCCGTTTCTAGTGCTCTCTACATGGCATGGTTAGAAGCACTATCTAAGGATCTACCACCAATCCTAC
TAGTTCGTGGGAATCATCAGAGTGTCCTTACCTTCTATTCATAATTAATTAAGTTTAAACCCGCTGATCA
GCCTCGACTGTGCCTTCTAGTTGCCAGCCATCTGTTGTTTGCCCCTCCCCCGTGCCTTCCTTGACCCTGG
AAGGTGCCACTCCCACTGTCCTTTCCTAATAAAATGAGGAAATTGCATCGCATTGTCTGAGTAGGTGTCA
TTCTATTCTGGGGGGTGGGGTGGGGCAGGACAGCAAGGGGGAGGATTGGGAAGACAATAGCAGGCATGCT
GGGGATGCGGTGGGCTCTATGGCTTCTGAGGCGGAAAGAACCAGCTGGGGCTCTAGGGGGTATCCCC
[124 nt withheld, positions 4828-4951]
C
[91 nt withheld, positions 4953-5043]
A
[49 nt withheld, positions 5045-5093]
CCTTTGACGTTGGAGTCCACGTTCTTT
[37 nt withheld, positions 5121-5157]
ACCCTATCTCGGTCTATTCTTTTGATTTATAAGGGATTTTGCCGATTTCGGCCTATTGGTTAAAAAATGA
GCTGATTTAACAAAAATTTAACGCGAATTAATTCTGTGGAATGTGTGTCAGTTAGGGTGTGGAAAGTCCC
CAGGCTCCCCAGCAGGCAGAAGTATGCAAAGCATGCATCTCAATTAGTCAGCAACCAGGTGTGGAAAGTC
CCCAGGCTCCCCAGCAGGCAGAAGTATGCAAAGCATGCATCTCAATTAGTCAGCAACCATAGTCCCGCCC
CTAACTCCGCCCATCCCGCCCCTAACTCCGCCCAGTTCCGCCCATTCTCCGCCCCATGGCTGACTAATTT
TTTTTATTTATGCAGAGGCCGAGGCCGCCTCTGCCTCTGAGCTATTCCAGAAGTAGTGAGGAGGCTTTTT
TGGAGGCCTAGGCTTTTGCAAAAAGCTCCCGGGAGCTTGTATATCCATTTTCGGATCTGATCAAGAGACA
GGATGAGGATCGTTTCGCATGATTGAACAAGATGGATTGCACGCAGGTTCTCCGGCCGCTTGGGTGGAGA
GGCTATTCGGCTATGACTGGGCACAACAGACAATCGGCTGCTCTGATGCCGCCGTGTTCCGGCTGTCAGC
GCAGGGGCGCCCGGTTCTTTTTGTCAAGACCGACCTGTCCGGTGCCCTGAATGAACTGCAGGACGAGGCA
GCGCGGCTATCGTGGCTGGCCACGACGGGCGTTCCTTGCGCAGCTGTGCTCGACGTTGTCACTGAAGCGG
GAAGGGACTGGCTGCTATTGGGCGAAGTGCCGGGGCAGGATCTCCTGTCATCTCACCTTGCTCCTGCCGA
GAAAGTATCCATCATGGCTGATGCAATGCGGCGGCTGCATACGCTTGATCCGGCTACCTGCCCATTCGAC
CACCAAGCGAAACATCGCATCGAGCGAGCACGTACTCGGATGGAAGCCGGTCTTGTCGATCAGGATGATC
TGGACGAAGAGCATCAGGGGCTCGCGCCAGCCGAACTGTTCGCCAGGCTCAAGGCGCGCATGCCCGACGG
CGAGGATCTCGTCGTGACCCATGGCGATGCCTGCTTGCCGAATATCATGGTGGAAAATGGCCGCTTTTCT
GGATTCATCGACTGTGGCCGGCTGGGTGTGGCGGACCGCTATCAGGACATAGCGTTGGCTACCCGTGATA
TTGCTGAAGAGCTTGGCGGCGAATGGGCTGACCGCTTCCTCGTGCTTTACGGTATCGCCGCTCCCGATTC
GCAGCGCATCGCCTTCTATCGCCTTCTTGACGAGTTCTTCTGAGCGGGACTCTGGGGTTCGAAATGACCG
ACCAAGCGACGCCCAACCTGCCATCACGAGATTTCGATTCCACCGCCGCCTTCTATGAAAGGTTGGGCTT
CGGAATCGTTTTCCGGGACGCCGGCTGGATGATCCTCCAGCGCGGGGATCTCATGCTGGAGTTCTTCGCC
CACCCCAACTTGTTTATTGCAGCTTATAATGGTTACAAATAAAGCAATAGCATCACAAATTTCACAAATA
AAGCATTTTTTTCACTGCATTCTAGTTGTGGTTTGTCCAAACTCATCAATGTATCTTATCATGTCTGTAT
ACCGTCGACCTCTAGCTAGAGCTTGGCGTAATCATGGTCATAGCTGTTTCCTGTGTGAAATTGTTATCCG
CTCACAATTCCACACAACATACGAGCCGGAAGCATAAAGTGTAAAGCCTGGGGTGCCTAATGAGTGAGCT
AACTCACATTAATTGCGTTGCGCTCACTGCCCGCTTTCCAGTCGGGAAACCTGTCGTGCCAGCTGCATTA
ATGAATCGGCCAACGCGCGGGGAGAGGCGGTTTGCGTATTGGGCGCTCTTCCGCTTCCTCGCTCACTGAC
TCGCTGCGCTCGGTCGTTCGGCTGCGGCGAGCGGTATCAGCTCACTCAAAGGCGGTAATACGGTTATCCA
CAGAATCAGGGGATAACGCAGGAAAGAACATGTGAGCAAAAGGCCAGCAAAAGGCCAGGAACCGTAAAAA
GGCCGCGTTGCTGGCGTTTTTCCATAGGCTCCGCCCCCCTGACGAGCATCACAAAAATCGACGCTCAAGT
CAGAGGTGGCGAAACCCGACAGGACTATAAAGATACCAGGCGTTTCCCCCTGGAAGCTCCCTCGTGCGCT
CTCCTGTTCCGACCCTGCCGCTTACCGGATACCTGTCCGCCTTTCTCCCTTCGGGAAGCGTGGCGCTTTC
TCATAGCTCACGCTGTAGGTATCTCAGTTCGGTGTAGGTCGTTCGCTCCAAGCTGGGCTGTGTGCACGAA
CCCCCCGTTCAGCCCGACCGCTGCGCCTTATCCGGTAACTATCGTCTTGAGTCCAACCCGGTAAGACACG
ACTTATCGCCACTGGCAGCAGCCACTGGTAACAGGATTAGCAGAGCGAGGTATGTAGGCGGTGCTACAGA
GTTCTTGAAGTGGTGGCCTAACTACGGCTACACTAGAAGAACAGTATTTGGTATCTGCGCTCTGCTGAAG
CCAGTTACCTTCGGAAAAAGAGTTGGTAGCTCTTGATCCGGCAAACAAACCACCGCTGGTAGCGGTTTTT
TTGTTTGCAAGCAGCAGATTACGCGCAGAAAAAAAGGATCTCAAGAAGATCCTTTGATCTTTTCTACGGG
GTCTGACGCTCAGTGGAACGAAAACTCACGTTAAGGGATTTTGGTCATGAGATTATCAAAAAGGATCTTC
ACCTAGATCCTTTTAAATTAAAAATGAAGTTTTAAATCAATCTAAAGTATATATGAGTAAACTTGGTCTG
ACAGTTACCAATGCTTAATCAGTGAGGCACCTATCTCAGCGATCTGTCTATTTCGTTCATCCATAGTTGC
CTGACTCCCCGTCGTGTAGATAACTACGATACGGGAGGGCTTACCATCTGGCCCCAGTGCTGCAATGATA
CCGCGAGACCCACGCTCACCGGCTCCAGATTTATCAGCAATAAACCAGCCAGCCGGAAGGGCCGAGCGCA
GAAGTGGTCCTGCAACTTTATCCGCCTCCATCCAGTCTATTAATTGTTGCCGGGAAGCTAGAGTAAGTAG
TTCGCCAGTTAATAGTTTGCGCAACGTTGTTGCCATTGCTACAGGCATCGTGGTGTCACGCTCGTCGTTT
GGTATGGCTTCATTCAGCTCCGGTTCCCAACGATCAAGGCGAGTTACATGATCCCCCATGTTGTGCAAAA
AAGCGGTTAGCTCCTTCGGTCCTCCGATCGTTGTCAGAAGTAAGTTGGCCGCAGTGTTATCACTCATGGT
TATGGCAGCACTGCATAATTCTCTTACTGTCATGCCATCCGTAAGATGCTTTTCTGTGACTGGTGAGTAC
TCAACCAAGTCATTCTGAGAATAGTGTATGCGGCGACCGAGTTGCTCTTGCCCGGCGTCAATACGGGATA
ATACCGCGCCACATAGCAGAACTTTAAAAGTGCTCATCATTGGAAAACGTTCTTCGGGGCGAAAACTCTC
AAGGATCTTACCGCTGTTGAGATCCAGTTCGATGTAACCCACTCGTGCACCCAACTGATCTTCAGCATCT
TTTACTTTCACCAGCGTTTCTGGGTGAGCAAAAACAGGAAGGCAAAATGCCGCAAAAAAGGGAATAAGGG
CGACACGGAAATGTTGAATACTCATACTCTTCCTTTTTCAATATTATTGAAGCATTTATCAGGGTTATTG
TCTCATGAGCGGATACATATTTGAATGTATTTAGAAAAATAAACAAATAGGGGTTCCGCGCACATTTCCC
CGAAAAGTGCCACCTGACGTCGACGGATCGGGAGATCTCCCGATCCCCTATGGTGCACTCTCAGTACAAT
CTGCTCTGATGCCGCATAGTTAAGCCAGTATCTGCTCCCTGCTTGTGTGTTGGAGGTCGCTGAGTAGTGC
GCGAGCAAAATTTAAGCTACAACAAGGCAAGGCTTGACCGACAATTGCATGAAGAATCTGCTTAGGGTTA
GGCGTTTTGCGCTGCTTCGCGATGTACGGGCCAGATATACGCGTTGACATTGATTATTGACTAGTTATTA
ATAGTAATCAATTACGGGGTCATTAGTTCATAGCCCATATATGGAGTTCCGCGTTACATAACTTACGGTA
AATGGCCCGCCTGGCTGACCGCCCAACGACCCCCGCCCATTGACGTCAATAATGACGTATGTTCCCATAG
TAACGCCAATAGGGACTTTCCATTGACGTCAATGGGTGGAGTATTTACGGTAAACTGCCCACTTGGCAGT
ACATCAAGTGTATCATATGCCAAGTACGCCCCCTATTGACGTCAATGACGGTAAATGGCCCGCCTGGCAT
TATGCCCAGTACATGACCTTATGGGACTTTCCTACTTGGCAGTACATCTACGTATTAGTCATCGCTATTA
CCATGGTGATGCGGTTTTGGCAGTACATCAATGGGCGTGGATAGCGGTTTGACTCACGGGGATTTCCAAG
TCTCCACCCCATTGACGTCAATGGGAGTTTGTTTTGGCACCAAAATCAACGGGACTTTCCAAAATGTCGT
AACAACTCCGCCCCATTGACGCAAATGGGCGGTAGGCGTGTACGGTGGGAGGTCTATATAAGCAGAGCTC
TCTGGCTAACTAGAGAACCCACTGCTTACTGGCTTATCGAAATTAATACGACTCACTATAGGGAGACCCA
AGCTG
