>Addgene plasmid #49065 | pcDNA3.1 Flag YFP hNKCC1 HA-ECL4 (NT935) | addgene partial sequence | sequence record 73520 | EGFP-C
AGGGTGACCTGGAGCCGAGGCCCACGGCTCCTAGCTCCGGCGCGCCAGGCCTCGCCGGAGTCGGCGAAAC
GCCGAGCGCCGCTGCGCTGGCCGCAGCCAGGGTGGAACTGCCCGGAACCGCTGTGCCCTCGGTGCCGGAG
GATGCTGCGCCCGCGAGCCGGGACGGGGGCGGGGTCCGCGATGAGGGACCAGCCGCCGCCGGTGACGGCC
TGGGCAGACCCTTGGGGCCTACCCCGAGCCAGAGCCGTTTCCAGGTGGACCTCGTTTCCGAGAACGCAGG
GCGGGCTGCTGCTGCGGCGGCGGCGGCTGCTGCGGCCGCCGCCGCTGCTGGTGCCGGGGCGGGGGCCAAG
CAGACTCCTGCCGACGGGGAAGCCAGCGGCGAGAGCGAGCCAGCTAAAGGCAGCGAGGAAGCCAAAGGCC
GCTTCCGCGTTAACTTCGTAGATCCTGCTGCCAGCTCGTCCGCAGAAGATAGCCTGTCAGATGCCGCCGG
GGTCGGAGTCGATGGACCCAACGTGAGCTTCCAGAACGGCGGGGACACGGTACTGAGCGAGGGCAGCAGC
CTCCATTCCGGTGGCGGCGGCGGCTCCGGCCACCACCAGCACTACTATTATGATACCCACACCAACACCT
ACTATCTGCGCACCTTCGGCCACAACACAATGGACGCGGTACCCAGGATCGACCACTACCGGCACACAGC
CGCGCAGCTCGGCGAGAAGCTGCTCCGGCCTAGCCTGGCCGAGCTGCATGACGAGCTGGAAAAGGAACCT
TTTGAGGATGGCTTTGCAAATGGGGAAGAAAGCACTCCAACACGTGATGCTGTGGTCACGTACACGGCCG
AAAGTAAAGGAGTCGTGAAGTTTGGCTGGATCA
