>Addgene plasmid #49065 | pcDNA3.1 Flag YFP hNKCC1 HA-ECL4 (NT935) | addgene partial sequence | sequence record 73570 | BGH-rev 5'-TAGAAGGCACAGTCGAGG-3'
ATTATGAATAGAAGGTAAGGACACTCTGATGATTCCCACGAACTAGTAGGATTGGTGGTAGATCCTTAGA
TAGTGCTTCTAACCATGCCATGTAGAGAGCACTAGAAACGGCACCCTTTCGTGCGACCGGTAAACTCATC
ACAATAATGTTAGCTGTGCTTGAATGTTCCTTTAATAACTCATTTAACCTGATCTGCCGGTATGTCTTGG
TCTTATACAGCTCCAATTCATTATCTGTTATTCGCCAGGGTTCATCTTCTTTCATTTTATCTGCGATATC
TTGCTCTTTATCATCTTCGTGAAGTCTGTATGGCTCAATGATTTCCTCGAAAGCTATAATGTTTTCTTTC
TTTGGTTTGGTATTGATGTCTCCTAGAACCATGATGTCAGAAAAATCGATTCTGAACTTGCTCAGTAAAG
TAGCCATCGCTCTCCGGTCATGGTCTATTCTGTTTATCTTTCCACCAATGAATACTCTGATCTTACAGTC
TTTCCATTTTTTCTTGGTCGTCAGAAGGTAAGGTATCAATAAGGTCAGACCTCCGTCATCAAAAAGCCAC
CAGACATCAATAGTATTCTTTCCTTGTTTTTTCTGAAACTGTGTACTAGCTTCAAGAAGCTTTTGGTCAG
CTACATTCAAAGGCACAATAGGGCCTTTGGATTCTTTTTTCAACAGTGGTTGAGTTGCAGTCTTGCCATC
TTCTTCCTCGACTTTATGGGTAATTGGTTTTTCACTGAGGGGTTTCGAAGTATCTAAATCGGACTTTTTA
CTATATTCCACACTTACTACGACATCCTTGGTGCCAGGAGATTTCTCTTGTGATGACAATAATTCTTCTT
GTCCCTGCAGGTGACTAATATCCAGACCTTCTTTTAGGCGAATAACCACTACGCCATATTGTATGTCAAA
AGCATCGTGAAATAAGTTTATGTACATATCCACATCCCTCATATCTGCTTGCAACC
