>Addgene plasmid #49065 | pcDNA3.1 Flag YFP hNKCC1 HA-ECL4 (NT935) | addgene partial sequence | sequence record 74209 | hNKCC1-int-F 5'-CGCTGTTGCTGTTGCTATGT-3'
ACATTCCATTCTTATGATAGATGAAATCAATGACATCCGGATTATTGGAGCCATTACAGTCGTGATTCTT
TTAGGTATCTCAGTAGCCGGTATGGAGTGGGAAGCAAAAGCTCAGATTGTTCTTTTGGTGATCCTACTTC
TTGCTATTGGTGATTTCGTCATAGGAACATTTATCCCACTCGAGAGCAAGAAGCCAAAAGGGTTTTTTGG
CTATAAATCTGAAATCTTTAATGAGAACTTTGGCCCCGATTTTCGAGAAGAAGAAACTTTCTTTTCTGTA
TTTGCCATCTTTTTTCCTGCTGCAACTGGAATTCTGGCTGGCGCAAATATCTCAGGTGATCTTGCAGATC
CTCAGTCAGCCATACCCAAAGGAACACTCCTAGCCATTTTAATTACTACATTGGTTTATGTAGGAATTGC
CGTGTCTGTAGGTTCTTGTGTCGTACGCGATGCCACTGGTAATGTTAATGACACTATCGTAACAGAGCTA
ACAAACTGTACTAGCGCAGCCTGCAAATTAAACTTTGATTACCCTTACGATGTCCCTGACTACGCCGGCT
ACCCATACGACGTGCCAGACTACGCTTTTTCATCTTGTGAATCCAGTCCTTGTAGCTACGGCCTAATGAA
CAACTTTCAGGTAATGAGTATGGTGTCAGGATTTACACCACTAATTTCCGCGGGCATATTCTCTGCCACT
CTTTCTAGCGCATTAGCATCCCTAGTGAGTGCTCCCAAGATATTTCAGGCCCTATGTAAAGACAACATCT
ACCCCGCTTTCCAGATGTTTGCTAAAGGTTATGGGAAAAATAATGAGCCATTACGTGGCTACATCTTAAC
ATTCTTAATTGCACTTGGATTCATCTTAATTGCCGAACTGAATGTTATTGCACCAATTATCTCAAACTTC
TTCCTTGCCAGCTATGCCCTCATCAATTTTTCAGTATTCCATGCTTCAC
